Addgene plasmid #113744: pZeo-Cas9-gate
Purpose: Gateway destination vector encoding Maize ubiquitin promoter driving Cas9 and 35S promoter driving Zeocin for selection in plants.
Depositing lab: Magdalena Bezanilla. Depositing organization: Dartmouth College and Medical School. Publication: Efficient and modular CRISPR-Cas9 vector system for Physcomitrella patens. Mallett DR, Chang M, Cheng X, Bezanilla M. Plant Direct. 2019 Sep 12;3(9):e00168. doi: 10.1002/pld3.168. eCollection 2019 Sep. PubMed 31523744.
Backbone
  Vector backbone: pGEM-T easy
  Backbone manufacturer: Promega
  Vector type: CRISPR ; Gateway Destination Vector
  Selectable markers: Zeocin
Growth in bacteria
  Bacterial resistance: Chloramphenicol and Ampicillin, 25 & 100 μg/mL
  Growth temperature: 37°C
  Growth strain: ccdB Survival
  Growth instructions: May use DB3.1 cells instead of ccdB Survival
  Copy number: High Copy
Gene/Insert
  Gene/Insert name: Cas9 (alt name: SpCas9)
  Species: S. pyogenes, Z. mays
  Insert size (bp): 6219
  Promoter: Z. Mays ubiquitin promoter, 35S promoter
  Cloning method: Gateway Cloning
Terms and licenses: Academic/Nonprofit Terms; Industry Terms: Not Available to Industry
Depositor comments: Also has zeocinR driven by 35S promoter. We are not sure of the backbone -- it came from a plasmid that was made many many years ago. It aligns well with pGEM-T Easy (which a lot of our plasmids are based on) so if we had to guess, we would say the backbone is pGEM-T Easy.
How to cite: pZeo-Cas9-gate was a gift from Magdalena Bezanilla (Addgene plasmid # 113744 ; http://n2t.net/addgene:113744 ; RRID:Addgene_113744)
