[The description below was written by a language model from this plasmid's Addgene catalogue record and pLannotate feature annotations shown in this document.]
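Description:
pZeo-Cas9-gate is a Gateway destination vector for CRISPR-Cas9 genome editing in plants, developed as part of a modular vector system for the moss Physcomitrella patens. The sequenced plasmid is about 13.9 kb. Its backbone is listed as pGEM-T Easy, although the depositor notes this is a best guess based on sequence alignment. Consistent with that assignment, the annotation shows a high-copy ColE1/pUC-type origin, an f1 origin, an ampicillin resistance gene, lac promoter/operator and lacZα remnants, and flanking SP6 and T7 promoters.

The Gateway cassette lies between attR1 and attR2 and carries a chloramphenicol resistance gene and the ccdB toxin gene. The empty vector is therefore maintained under combined ampicillin and chloramphenicol selection in a ccdB-tolerant strain. An LR reaction replaces the cassette with sequence from an entry clone and removes ccdB, which counter-selects against unrecombined plasmid in standard strains. The record does not state what is recombined in, but in a system of this kind it would presumably be guide RNA expression units.

Immediately downstream, the maize polyubiquitin promoter drives Streptococcus pyogenes Cas9. The Cas9 coding sequence is flanked by attB1 and attB2 sites, suggesting it was itself installed by an earlier Gateway reaction, and it is followed by a CaMV polyadenylation signal fragment.

Plant selection comes from a separate, oppositely oriented cassette in which the CaMV 35S promoter drives the Sh ble gene, conferring Zeocin resistance, with a CaMV poly(A) signal. Two loxP sites bracket this marker region, which in principle allows Cre-mediated excision. A NOS promoter and additional poly(A) fragments are also annotated nearby, with no associated coding sequence identified.
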