Features (pLannotate 1.2.2; 33 found; start..end, strand, type, name):
      1..589     +  rep_origin     ori: high-copy-number ColE1/pMB1/pBR322/pUC origin of replication
    772..864     +  CDS            lacI (fragment): lac repressor; lacI; The lac repressor binds to the lac operator to inhibit transcription in E. coli. This inhibition can be relieved by adding lactose or isopropyl-β-D-thiogalactopyranoside (IPTG).
    877..898     +  protein_bind   CAP binding site: CAP binding activates transcription in the presence of cAMP. E. coli catabolite activator protein
    913..943     +  promoter       lac promoter: promoter for the E. coli lac operon
    947..969     +  protein_bind   lac operator (fragment): The lac repressor binds to the lac operator to inhibit transcription in E. coli. This inhibition can be relieved by adding lactose or isopropyl-β-D-thiogalactopyranoside (IPTG). lac repressor encoded by lacI
   1009..1027    +  promoter       SP6 promoter: promoter for bacteriophage SP6 RNA polymerase
   1106..1230    +  protein_bind   attR1: mutant version of attR; recombination site for the Gateway® LR reaction LR Clonase™
   1255..1285    +  promoter       lac UV5 promoter: E. coli lac promoter with an "up" mutation
   1309..1338    +  promoter       cat promoter (fragment): promoter of the E. coli cat gene encoding chloramphenicol acetyltransferase
   1339..1998    +  CDS            CmR: chloramphenicol acetyltransferase; cat; confers resistance to chloramphenicol
   2177..2335    +  CDS            ccdA (fragment): CCDA_ECO57 - Also known as H, letA. Experimental evidence at protein level: Swiss-Prot protein existence level 1. Antitoxin component of a type II toxin-antitoxin (TA) system which inhibits the post-segregational killing (PSK) of plasmid-free cells, also referred to as a plasmid addiction system. Binds to and blocks the activity of CcdB; will also remove bound CcdB protein from the CcdB-GyrA complex by forming a CcdA-CcdB complex, a process termed rejuvenation. Functions as a transcriptional corepressor for the ccdAB operon, repression also requires CcdB (By similarity). From Escherichia coli
   2340..2642    +  CDS            ccdB: CCDB_ECOLI - Also known as G, letB, letD. Experimental evidence at protein level: Swiss-Prot protein existence level 1. Toxic component of a type II toxin-antitoxin (TA) system, functioning in plasmid maintainence. Responsible for the post- segregational killing (PSK) of plasmid-free cells, also referred to as a plasmid addiction system. Half-life of over 2 hours. Cell killing by CcdB is accompanied by filamentation, defects in chromosome and plasmid segregation, defects in cell division, formation of anucleate cells, decreased DNA synthesis and plasmid loss. Interferes with the activity of DN
   2686..2810    -  protein_bind   attR2: mutant version of attR; recombination site for the Gateway® LR reaction LR Clonase™
   2833..4824    +  promoter       Ubi promoter: maize polyubiquitin gene promoter
   4848..4868    +  protein_bind   attB1: mutant version of attB; core recombination site for the Gateway® BP reaction BP Clonase™
   4919..9019    +  CDS            cas9: CAS9_STRP1 - Also known as csn1 From Streptococcus pyogenes serotype M1.
   9039..9063    -  protein_bind   attB2: mutant version of attB; recombination site for the Gateway® BP reaction BP Clonase™
   9182..9341    +  polyA_signal   CaMV poly(A) signal (fragment): cauliflower mosaic virus polyadenylation signal
   9368..9390    -  misc_feature   MCS (fragment): pUC18/19 multiple cloning site
   9483..9662    +  promoter       NOS promoter: nopaline synthase promoter
   9782..9815    -  protein_bind   loxP: Cre-mediated recombination occurs in the 8-bp core sequence (GCATACAT). Cre recombinase
   9841..10005   -  polyA_signal   CaMV poly(A) signal (fragment): cauliflower mosaic virus polyadenylation signal
  10009..10028   +  misc_feature   MCS (fragment): pBluescript multiple cloning site
  10537..10713   -  polyA_signal   CaMV poly(A) signal: cauliflower mosaic virus polyadenylation signal
  10783..11157   -  CDS            BleoR: antibiotic-binding protein; Sh ble from Streptoalloteichus hindustanus; confers resistance to bleomycin, phleomycin, and Zeocin™
  11164..11506   -  promoter       CaMV 35S promoter: strong constitutive promoter from cauliflower mosaic virus
  11992..12025   -  protein_bind   loxP: Cre-mediated recombination occurs in the 8-bp core sequence (GCATACAT). Cre recombinase
  12098..12116   -  promoter       T7 promoter: promoter for bacteriophage T7 RNA polymerase
  12119..12276   +  CDS            lacZα (fragment): LacZα fragment of β-galactosidase; lacZ fragment
  12280..12708   +  rep_origin     f1 ori (sequence partly withheld): f1 bacteriophage origin of replication; arrow indicates direction of (+) strand synthesis
  12736..12786   -  misc_feature   bom (fragment): basis of mobility region from pBR322
  12813..12917   +  promoter       AmpR promoter: bla
  12918..13778   +  CDS            AmpR: β-lactamase; bla; confers resistance to ampicillin, carbenicillin, and related antibiotics
>Addgene plasmid #113744 | pZeo-Cas9-gate | addgene full sequence | sequence record 219786 | Addgene NGS Result
TTGAGATCCTTTTTTTCTGCGCGTAATCTGCTGCTTGCAAACAAAAAAACCACCGCTACCAGCGGTGGTT
TGTTTGCCGGATCAAGAGCTACCAACTCTTTTTCCGAAGGTAACTGGCTTCAGCAGAGCGCAGATACCAA
ATACTGTTCTTCTAGTGTAGCCGTAGTTAGGCCACCACTTCAAGAACTCTGTAGCACCGCCTACATACCT
CGCTCTGCTAATCCTGTTACCAGTGGCTGCTGCCAGTGGCGATAAGTCGTGTCTTACCGGGTTGGACTCA
AGACGATAGTTACCGGATAAGGCGCAGCGGTCGGGCTGAACGGGGGGTTCGTGCACACAGCCCAGCTTGG
AGCGAACGACCTACACCGAACTGAGATACCTACAGCGTGAGCTATGAGAAAGCGCCACGCTTCCCGAAGG
GAGAAAGGCGGACAGGTATCCGGTAAGCGGCAGGGTCGGAACAGGAGAGCGCACGAGGGAGCTTCCAGGG
GGAAACGCCTGGTATCTTTATAGTCCTGTCGGGTTTCGCCACCTCTGACTTGAGCGTCGATTTTTGTGAT
GCTCGTCAGGGGGGCGGAGCCTATGGAAAAACGCCAGCAACGCGGCCTTTTTACGGTTCCTGGCCTTTTG
CTGGCCTTTTGCTCACATGTTCTTTCCTGCGTTATCCCCTGATTCTGTGGATAACCGTATTACCGCCTTT
GAGTGAGCTGATACCGCTCGCCGCAGCCGAACGACCGAGCGCAGCGAGTCAGTGAGCGAGGAAGCGGAAG
AGCGCCCAATACGCAAACCGCCTCTCCCCGCGCGTTGGCCGATTCATTAATGCAGCTGGCACGACAGGTT
TCCCGACTGGAAAGCGGGCAGTGAGCGCAACGCAATTAATGTGAGTTAGCTCACTCATTAGGCACCCCAG
GCTTTACACTTTATGCTTCCGGCTCGTATGTTGTGTGGAATTGTGAGCGGATAACAATTTCACACAGGAA
ACAGCTATGACCATGATTACGCCAAGCTATTTAGGTGACACTATAGAATACTCAAGCTATGCATCCAACG
CGTTGGGAAACTGAAGGCGGGAAACGACAATCTGATCCAAGCTCAAGCTAAGCTTACAAGTTTGTACAAA
AAAGCTGAACGAGAAACGTAAAATGATATAAATATCAATATATTAAATTAGATTTTGCATAAAAAACAGA
CTACATAATACTGTAAAACACAACATATCCAGTCACTATGGCGGCCGCATTAGGCACCCCAGGCTTTACA
CTTTATGCTTCCGGCTCGTATAATGTGTGGATTTTGAGTTAGGATCCGTCGAGATTTTCAGGAGCTAAGG
AAGCTAAAATGGAGAAAAAAATCACTGGATATACCACCGTTGATATATCCCAATGGCATCGTAAAGAACA
TTTTGAGGCATTTCAGTCAGTTGCTCAATGTACCTATAACCAGACCGTTCAGCTGGATATTACGGCCTTT
TTAAAGACCGTAAAGAAAAATAAGCACAAGTTTTATCCGGCCTTTATTCACATTCTTGCCCGCCTGATGA
ATGCTCATCCGGAATTCCGTATGGCAATGAAAGACGGTGAGCTGGTGATATGGGATAGTGTTCACCCTTG
TTACACCGTTTTCCATGAGCAAACTGAAACGTTTTCATCGCTCTGGAGTGAATACCACGACGATTTCCGG
CAGTTTCTACACATATATTCGCAAGATGTGGCGTGTTACGGTGAAAACCTGGCCTATTTCCCTAAAGGGT
TTATTGAGAATATGTTTTTCGTCTCAGCCAATCCCTGGGTGAGTTTCACCAGTTTTGATTTAAACGTGGC
CAATATGGACAACTTCTTCGCCCCCGTTTTCACCATGGGCAAATATTATACGCAAGGCGACAAGGTGCTG
ATGCCGCTGGCGATTCAGGTTCATCATGCCGTTTGTGATGGCTTCCATGTCGGCAGAATGCTTAATGAAT
TACAACAGTACTGCGATGAGTGGCAGGGCGGGGCGTAAACGCGTGGATCCGGCTTACTAAAAGCCAGATA
ACAGTATGCGTATTTGCGCGCTGATTTTTGCGGTATAAGAATATATACTGATATGTATACCCGAAGTATG
TCAAAAAGAGGTATGCTATGAAGCAGCGTATTACAGTGACAGTTGACAGCGACAGCTATCAGTTGCTCAA
GGCATATATGATGTCAATATCTCCGGTCTGGTAAGCACAACCATGCAGAATGAAGCCCGTCGTCTGCGTG
CCGAACGCTGGAAAGCGGAAAATCAGGAAGGGATGGCTGAGGTCGCCCGGTTTATTGAAATGAACGGCTC
TTTTGCTGACGAGAACAGGGGCTGGTGAAATGCAGTTTAAGGTTTACACCTATAAAAGAGAGAGCCGTTA
TCGTCTGTTTGTGGATGTACAGAGTGATATTATTGACACGCCCGGGCGACGGATGGTGATCCCCCTGGCC
AGTGCACGTCTGCTGTCAGATAAAGTCTCCCGTGAACTTTACCCGGTGGTGCATATCGGGGATGAAAGCT
GGCGCATGATGACCACCGATATGGCCAGTGTGCCGGTCTCCGTTATCGGGGAAGAAGTGGCTGATCTCAG
CCACCGCGAAAATGACATCAAAAACGCCATTAACCTGATGTTCTGGGGAATATAAATGTCAGGCTCCCTT
ATACACAGCCAGTCTGCAGGTCGACCATAGTGACTGGATATGTTGTGTTTTACAGTATTATGTAGTCTGT
TTTTTATGCAAAATCTAATTTAATATATTGATATTTATATCATTTTACGTTTCTCGTTCAGCTTTCTTGT
ACAAAGTGGTTCTAGAGATCAAGCTTGCATGCCTGCAGTGCAGCGTGACCCGGTCGTGCCCCTCTCTAGA
GATAATGAGCATTGCATGTCTAAGTTATAAAAAATTACCACATATTTTTTTTGTCACACTTGTTTGAAGT
GCAGTTTATCTATCTTTATACATATATTTAAACTTTACTCTACGAATAATATAATCTATAGTACTACAAT
AATATCAGTGTTTTAGAGAATCATATAAATGAACAGTTAGACATGGTCTAAAGGACAATTGAGTATTTTG
ACAACAGGACTCTACAGTTTTATCTTTTTAGTGTGCATGTGTTCTCCTTTTTTTTTGCAAATAGCTTCAC
CTATATAATACTTCATCCATTTTATTAGTACATCCATTTAGGGTTTAGGGTTAATGGTTTTTATAGACTA
ATTTTTTTAGTACATCTATTTTATTCTATTTTAGCCTCTAAATTAAGAAAACTAAAACTCTATTTTAGTT
TTTTTATTTAATAATTTAGATATAAAATAGAATAAAATAAAGTGACTAAAAATTAAACAAATACCCTTTA
AGAAATTAAAAAAACTAAGGAAACATTTTTCTTGTTTCGAGTAGATAATGCCAGCCTGTTAAACGCCGTC
GACGAGTCTAACGGACACCAACCAGCGAACCAGCAGCGTCGCGTCGGGCCAAGCGAAGCAGACGGCACGG
CATCTCTGTCGCTGCCTCTGGACCCCTCTCGAGAGTTCCGCTCCACCGTTGGACTTGCTCCGCTGTCGGC
ATCCAGAAATTGCGTGGCGGAGCGGCAGACGTGAGCCGGCACGGCAGGCGGCCTCCTCCTCCTCTCACGG
CACCGGCAGCTACGGGGGATTCCTTTCCCACCGCTCCTTCGCTTTCCCTTCCTCGCCCGCCGTAATAAAT
AGACACCCCCTCCACACCCTCTTTCCCCAACCTCGTGTTGTTCGGAGCGCACACACACACAACCAGATCT
CCCCCAAATCCACCCGTCGGCACCTCCGCTTCAAGGTACGCCGCTCGTCCTCCCCCCCCCCCCTCTCTAC
CTTCTCTAGATCGGCGTTCCGGTCCATGGTTAGGGCCCGGTAGTTCTACTTCTGTTCATGTTTGTGTTAG
ATCCGTGTTTGTGTTAGATCCGTGCTGCTAGCGTTCGTACACGGATGCGACCTGTACGTCAGACACGTTC
TGATTGCTAACTTGCCAGTGTTTCTCTTTGGGGAATCCTGGGATGGCTCTAGCCGTTCCGCAGACGGGAT
CGATTTCATGATTTTTTTTGTTTCGTTGCATAGGGTTTGGTTTGCCCTTTTCCTTTATTTCAATATATGC
CGTGCACTTGTTTGTCGGGTCATCTTTTCATGCTTTTTTTTGTCTTGGTTGTGATGATGTGGTCTGGTTG
GGCGGTCGTTCTAGATCGGAGTAGAATTCTGTTTCAAACTACCTGGTGGATTTATTAATTTTGGATCTGT
ATGTGTGTGCCATACATATTCATAGTTACGAATTGAAGATGATGGATGGAAATATCGATCTAGGATAGGT
ATACATGTTGATGCGGGTTTTACTGATGCATATACAGAGATGCTTTTTGTTCGCTTGGTTGTGATGATGT
GGTGTGGTTGGGCGGTCGTTCATTCGTTCTAGATCGGAGTAGAATACTGTTTCAAACTACCTGGTGTATT
TATTAATTTTGGAACTGTATGTGTGTGTCATACATCTTCATAGTTACGAGTTTAAGATGGATGGAAATAT
CGATCTAGGATAGGTATACATGTTGATGTGGGTTTTACTGATGCATATACATGATGGCATATGCAGCATC
TATTCATATGCTCTAACCTTGAGTACCTATCTATTATAATAAACAAGTATGTTTTATAATTATTTTGATC
TTGATATACTTGGATGATGGCATATGCAGCAGCTATATGTGGATTTTTTTAGCCCTGCCTTCATACGCTA
TTTATTTGCTTGGTACTGTTTCTTTTGTCGATGCTCACCCTGTTGTTTGGTGTTACTTCTGCAGGTCGAC
TCTAGAGGATCCCGGGGCAAGTTTGTACAAAAAAGCAGGCTCCGCGGCCGCCCCCTTCACCATGGCCCCA
AAGAAGAAGCGCAAGGTCGACAAGAAGTACTCCATCGGCCTCGACATCGGCACCAATTCTGTTGGCTGGG
CCGTGATCACCGACGAGTACAAGGTGCCGTCCAAGAAGTTCAAGGTCCTCGGCAACACCGACCGCCACTC
CATCAAGAAGAATCTCATCGGCGCCCTGCTGTTCGACTCTGGCGAGACAGCCGAGGCTACAAGGCTCAAG
AGGACCGCTAGACGCAGGTACACCAGGCGCAAGAACCGCATCTGCTACCTCCAAGAGATCTTCTCCAACG
AGATGGCCAAGGTGGACGACAGCTTCTTCCACAGGCTCGAGGAGAGCTTCCTCGTCGAGGAGGACAAGAA
GCACGAGCGCCATCCGATCTTCGGCAACATCGTGGATGAGGTGGCCTACCACGAGAAGTACCCGACCATC
TACCACCTCCGCAAGAAGCTCGTCGACTCCACCGATAAGGCCGACCTCAGGCTCATCTACCTCGCCCTCG
CCCACATGATCAAGTTCAGGGGCCACTTCCTCATCGAGGGCGACCTCAACCCGGACAACTCCGATGTGGA
CAAGCTGTTCATCCAGCTCGTGCAGACCTACAACCAGCTGTTCGAGGAGAACCCGATCAACGCCTCTGGC
GTTGACGCCAAGGCTATTCTCTCTGCCAGGCTCTCTAAGTCCCGCAGGCTCGAGAATCTGATCGCCCAAC
TTCCGGGCGAGAAGAAGAATGGCCTCTTCGGCAACCTGATCGCCCTCTCTCTTGGCCTCACCCCGAACTT
CAAGTCCAACTTCGACCTCGCCGAGGACGCCAAGCTCCAGCTTTCCAAGGACACCTACGACGACGACCTC
GACAATCTCCTCGCCCAGATTGGCGATCAGTACGCCGATCTGTTCCTCGCCGCCAAGAATCTCTCCGACG
CCATCCTCCTCAGCGACATCCTCAGGGTGAACACCGAGATCACCAAGGCCCCACTCTCCGCCTCCATGAT
CAAGAGGTACGACGAGCACCACCAGGACCTCACACTCCTCAAGGCCCTCGTGAGACAGCAGCTCCCAGAG
AAGTACAAGGAGATCTTCTTCGACCAGTCCAAGAACGGCTACGCCGGCTACATCGATGGCGGCGCTTCTC
AAGAGGAGTTCTACAAGTTCATCAAGCCGATCCTCGAGAAGATGGACGGCACCGAGGAGCTGCTCGTGAA
GCTCAATAGAGAGGACCTCCTCCGCAAGCAGCGCACCTTCGATAATGGCTCCATCCCGCACCAGATCCAC
CTCGGCGAGCTTCATGCTATCCTCCGCAGGCAAGAGGACTTCTACCCGTTCCTCAAGGACAACCGCGAGA
AGATTGAGAAGATCCTCACCTTCCGCATCCCGTACTACGTGGGCCCGCTCGCCAGGGGCAACTCCAGGTT
CGCCTGGATGACCAGAAAGTCCGAGGAGACAATCACCCCCTGGAACTTCGAGGAGGTGGTGGATAAGGGC
GCCTCTGCCCAGTCTTTCATCGAGCGCATGACCAACTTCGACAAGAACCTCCCGAACGAGAAGGTGCTCC
CGAAGCACTCACTCCTCTACGAGTACTTCACCGTGTACAACGAGCTGACCAAGGTGAAGTACGTGACCGA
GGGGATGAGGAAGCCAGCTTTCCTTAGCGGCGAGCAAAAGAAGGCCATCGTCGACCTGCTGTTCAAGACC
AACCGCAAGGTGACCGTGAAGCAGCTCAAGGAGGACTACTTCAAGAAAATCGAGTGCTTCGACTCCGTCG
AGATCTCCGGCGTCGAGGATAGGTTCAATGCCTCCCTCGGGACCTACCACGACCTCCTCAAGATTATCAA
GGACAAGGACTTCCTCGACAACGAGGAGAACGAGGACATCCTCGAGGACATCGTGCTCACCCTCACCCTC
TTCGAGGACCGCGAGATGATCGAGGAGCGCCTCAAGACATACGCCCACCTCTTCGACGACAAGGTGATGA
AGCAGCTGAAGCGCAGGCGCTATACCGGCTGGGGCAGGCTCTCTAGGAAGCTCATCAACGGCATCCGCGA
CAAGCAGTCCGGCAAGACGATCCTCGACTTCCTCAAGTCCGACGGCTTCGCCAACCGCAACTTCATGCAG
CTCATCCACGACGACTCCCTCACCTTCAAGGAGGACATCCAAAAGGCCCAGGTGTCCGGCCAAGGCGATT
CCCTCCATGAACATATCGCCAATCTCGCCGGCTCCCCGGCTATCAAGAAGGGCATTCTCCAGACCGTGAA
GGTGGTGGACGAGCTGGTGAAGGTGATGGGCAGGCACAAGCCAGAGAACATCGTGATCGAGATGGCCCGC
GAGAACCAGACCACACAGAAGGGCCAAAAGAACTCCCGCGAGCGCATGAAGAGGATCGAGGAGGGCATTA
AGGAGCTGGGCTCCCAGATCCTCAAGGAGCACCCAGTCGAGAACACCCAGCTCCAGAACGAGAAGCTCTA
CCTCTACTACCTCCAGAACGGCCGCGACATGTACGTGGACCAAGAGCTGGACATCAACCGCCTCTCCGAC
TACGACGTGGACCATATTGTGCCGCAGTCCTTCCTGAAGGACGACTCCATCGACAACAAGGTGCTCACCC
GCTCCGACAAGAACAGGGGCAAGTCCGATAACGTGCCGTCCGAAGAGGTCGTCAAGAAGATGAAGAACTA
CTGGCGCCAGCTCCTCAACGCCAAGCTCATCACCCAGAGGAAGTTCGACAACCTCACCAAGGCCGAGAGA
GGCGGCCTTTCCGAGCTTGATAAGGCCGGCTTCATCAAGCGCCAGCTCGTCGAGACACGCCAGATCACAA
AGCACGTGGCCCAGATCCTCGACTCCCGCATGAACACCAAGTACGACGAGAACGACAAGCTCATCCGCGA
GGTGAAGGTCATCACCCTCAAGTCCAAGCTCGTGTCCGACTTCCGCAAGGACTTCCAGTTCTACAAGGTG
CGCGAGATCAACAACTACCACCACGCCCACGACGCCTACCTCAATGCCGTGGTGGGCACAGCCCTCATCA
AGAAGTACCCAAAGCTCGAGTCCGAGTTCGTGTACGGCGACTACAAGGTGTACGACGTGCGCAAGATGAT
CGCCAAGTCCGAGCAAGAGATCGGCAAGGCGACCGCCAAGTACTTCTTCTACTCCAACATCATGAATTTC
TTCAAGACCGAGATCACGCTCGCCAACGGCGAGATTAGGAAGAGGCCGCTCATCGAGACAAACGGCGAGA
CAGGCGAGATCGTGTGGGACAAGGGCAGGGATTTCGCCACAGTGCGCAAGGTGCTCTCCATGCCGCAAGT
GAACATCGTGAAGAAGACCGAGGTTCAGACCGGCGGCTTCTCCAAGGAGTCCATCCTCCCAAAGCGCAAC
TCCGACAAGCTGATCGCCCGCAAGAAGGACTGGGACCCGAAGAAGTATGGCGGCTTCGATTCTCCGACCG
TGGCCTACTCTGTGCTCGTGGTTGCCAAGGTCGAGAAGGGCAAGAGCAAGAAGCTCAAGTCCGTCAAGGA
GCTGCTGGGCATCACGATCATGGAGCGCAGCAGCTTCGAGAAGAACCCAATCGACTTCCTCGAGGCCAAG
GGCTACAAGGAGGTGAAGAAGGACCTCATCATCAAGCTCCCGAAGTACAGCCTCTTCGAGCTTGAGAACG
GCCGCAAGAGAATGCTCGCCTCTGCTGGCGAGCTTCAGAAGGGCAACGAGCTTGCTCTCCCGTCCAAGTA
CGTGAACTTCCTCTACCTCGCCTCCCACTACGAGAAGCTCAAGGGCTCCCCAGAGGACAACGAGCAAAAG
CAGCTGTTCGTCGAGCAGCACAAGCACTACCTCGACGAGATCATCGAGCAGATCTCCGAGTTCTCCAAGC
GCGTGATCCTCGCCGATGCCAACCTCGATAAGGTGCTCAGCGCCTACAACAAGCACCGCGATAAGCCAAT
TCGCGAGCAGGCCGAGAACATCATCCACCTCTTCACCCTCACCAACCTCGGCGCTCCAGCCGCCTTCAAG
TACTTCGACACCACCATCGACCGCAAGCGCTACACCTCTACCAAGGAGGTTCTCGACGCCACCCTCATCC
ACCAGTCTATCACAGGCCTCTACGAGACACGCATCGACCTCTCACAACTCGGCGGCGATTGAAAGGGTGG
GCGCGCCGACCCAGCTTTCTTGTACAAAGTGGTGATATCCCGCGGCCATGGCGGCCGGGAGCATGCGACG
TCGATCTAACTGACTAGCCGCGGCCATGCTAGAGTCCGCAAAAATCACCAGTCTCTCTCTACAAATCTAT
CTCTCTCTATTTTTCTCCAGAATAATGTGTGAGTAGTTCCCAGATAAGGGAATTAGGGTTCTTATAGGGT
TTCGCTCATGTGTTGAGCATATAAGAAACCCTTAGTATGTATTTGTATTTGTAAAATACTTCTATCAATA
AAATTTCTAATTCCTAAAACCAAAATCCAGTGACCTGCAGGCATGCGACGTCGGGCCCTCTAGAGGATCC
CCGGGTACCGCGAATTATCGATCATGAGCGGAGAATTAAGGGAGTCACGTTATGACCCCCGCCGATGACG
CGGGACAAGCCGTTTTACGTTTGGAACTGACAGAACCGCAACGTTGAAGGAGCCACTGAGCCGCGGGTTT
CTGGAGTTTAATGAGCTAAGCACATACGTCAGAAACCATTATTGCGCGTTCAAAAGTCGCCTAAGGTCAC
TATCAGCTAGCAAATATTTCTTGTCAAAAATGCTCCACTGACGTTCCATAAATTCCCCTCGGTATCCAAT
TAGAGTCTCATATTCACTCTCAACTCGAATCCCCCCTATGAAAAAGCCTGAACTCACCGCGACGTCTCCC
ATATGGTCGACCTGCAGGCGGCCGCGAATTCGATGGTGGCGGCCCTAGAATATAACTTCGTATAATGTAT
GCTATACGAAGTTATTAGCGGCCGGGGGATCGTACCCGGGGATCTGGATTTTAGTACTGGATTTTGGTTT
TAGGAATTAGAAATTTTATTGATAGAAGTATTTTACAAATACAAATACATACTAAGGGTTTCTTATATGC
TCAACACATGAGCGAAACCCTATAAGAACCCTAATTTCCCTTATCGGGAAACTACTCACACATTAGGATC
TAGAACTAGTGGATCCCCGTCACCGGTGTGAGGGAACTAGTTTTGATCTTGAAAGATCTTTTATCTTTAG
AGTTAAGAACTCTTTCGTATTTTGGTGAGGTTTTATCCTCTTGAGTTTTGGTCATAGACCTATTCATGGC
TCTGATACCAATTTTTAAGCGGGGGCTTATGCGGATTATTTCTTAAATTGATAAGGGGTTATTAGGGGGT
ATAGGGTATAAATACAAGCATTCCCTTAGCGTATAGTATAAGTATAGTAGCGTACCTCTATCAAATTTCC
ATCTTCTTACCTTGCACAGGGCCTGCAACCTTATCCTTCCTTGTCTTCCTCCTTCCTTCCGTCCACTTCA
TCATATTTAAACCAAACCTACGGGGGAGTCAACGTAACCAACCCTGCCTTAGCATCTTTTCCCTAACGGC
CTCCTGCCTAAGCGGTACTTCTAGCTTCGAACGGCGTCTGGGCTCCAGGTTTAGTCGTCTCGTGTCTGGT
TTATATTCACGACAAAGATCTATAGGGACTTTAGGAGATCTGGATTTTAGTACTGGATTTTGGTTTTAGG
AATTAGAAATTTTATTGATAGAAGTATTTTACAAATACAAATACATACTAAGGGTTTCTTATATGCTCAA
CACATGAGCGAAACCCTATAAGAACCCTAATTTCCCTTATCGGGAAACTACTCACACATTATTTATGGAG
AAAATAGAGAGAGATAGATTTGTAGAGAGAGACTGGTGATTTCAGCGTACCGTCCGAACCCCAGAGTCCC
GCTCAGTCCTGCTCCTCGGCCACGAAGTGCACGCAGTTGCCGGCCGGGTCGCGCAGGGCGAACTCCCGCC
CCCACGGCTGCTCGCCGATCTCGGTCATGGCCGGCCCGGAGGCGTCCCGGAAGTTCGTGGACACGACCTC
CGACCACTCGGCGTACAGCTCGTCCAGGCCGCGCACCAACACCCAGGCCAGGGTGTTGTCCGGCACCACC
TGGTCCTGGACCGCGCTGATGAACAGGGTCACGTCGTCCCGGACCACACCGGCGAAGTCGTCCTCCACGA
AGTCCCGGGAGAACCCGAGCCGGTCGGTCCAGAACTCGACCGCTCCGGCGACGTCGCGCGCGGTGAGCAC
CGGAACGGCACTGGTCAACTTGGCCATGGATCCCCTCTCCAAATGAAATGAACTTCCTTATATAGAGGAA
GGGTCTTGCGAAGGATAGTGGGATTGTGCGTCATCCCTTACGTCAGTGGAGATATCACATCAATCCACTT
GCTTTGAAGACGTGGTTGGAACGTCTTCTTTTTCCACGATGCTCCTCGTGGGTGGGGGTCCATCTTTGGG
ACCACTGTCGGCAGAGGCATCTTCAACGATGGCCTTTCCTTTATCGCAATGATGGCATTTGTAGGAGCCA
CCTTCCTTTTCCACTATCTTCACAATAAAGTGACAGATAGCTGGGCAATGGAATCCGAGGAGGTTTCCGG
ATATTACCCTTTGTTGAAAAGTCTCAATTGCCCTTTGGTCTTCTGAGACTGTATCTTTGATATTTTTGGA
GTAGACAAGTGTGTCGTGCTCCACCATGTTGACGAAGATTTTCTTCTTGTCATTGAGTCGTAAGAGACTC
TGTATGAACTGTTCGCCAGTCTTTACGGCGAGTTCTGTTAGGTCCTCTATTTGAATCTTTGACTCCATGG
CCTTTGATTCAGTGGGAACTACCTTTTTAGAGACTCCAATCTCTATTACTTGCCTTGGTTTGTGAAGCAA
GCCTTGAATCGTCCATACTGGAATAGTACTTCTGATCTTGAGAAATATATCTTTCTCTGTGTTCTTGATG
CAGTTAGTCCTGAATCTTTTGACTGCATCTTTAACCTTCTTGGGAAGGTATTTGATTTCCTGGAGATTAT
TGCTCGGGTAGATCGTCTTGATGAGACCTGCTGCGTAAGCCTCTCTAACCATCTGTGGGTTAGCATTCTT
TCTGAAAGGGAATTCTAGAATATAACTTCGTATAATGTATGCTATACGAAGTTATTAGCGGCCGGGCTGC
AGGAATTCCCGCGGCCGCCATGGCGGCCGGGAGCATGCGACGTCGGGCCCAATTCGCCCTATAGTGAGTC
GTATTACAATTCACTGGCCGTCGTTTTACAACGTCGTGACTGGGAAAACCCTGGCGTTACCCAACTTAAT
CGCCTTGCAGCACATCCCCCTTTCGCCAGCTGGCGTAATAGCGAAGAGGCCCGCACCGATCGCCCTTCCC
AACAGTTGCGCAGCCTGAATGGCGAATGG
[124 nt withheld, positions 12280-12403]
C
[91 nt withheld, positions 12405-12495]
A
[49 nt withheld, positions 12497-12545]
CCTTTGACGTTGGAGTCCACGTTCTTT
[37 nt withheld, positions 12573-12609]
ACCCTATCTCGGTCTATTCTTTTGATTTATAAGGGATTTTGCCGATTTCGGCCTATTGGTTAAAAAATGA
GCTGATTTAACAAAAATTTAACGCGAATTTTAACAAAATATTAACGCTTACAATTTCCTGATGCGGTATT
TTCTCCTTACGCATCTGTGCGGTATTTCACACCGCATCAGGTGGCACTTTTCGGGGAAATGTGCGCGGAA
CCCCTATTTGTTTATTTTTCTAAATACATTCAAATATGTATCCGCTCATGAGACAATAACCCTGATAAAT
GCTTCAATAATATTGAAAAAGGAAGAGTATGAGTATTCAACATTTCCGTGTCGCCCTTATTCCCTTTTTT
GCGGCATTTTGCCTTCCTGTTTTTGCTCACCCAGAAACGCTGGTGAAAGTAAAAGATGCTGAAGATCAGT
TGGGTGCACGAGTGGGTTACATCGAACTGGATCTCAACAGCGGTAAGATCCTTGAGAGTTTTCGCCCCGA
AGAACGTTTTCCAATGATGAGCACTTTTAAAGTTCTGCTATGTGGCGCGGTATTATCCCGTATTGACGCC
GGGCAAGAGCAACTCGGTCGCCGCATACACTATTCTCAGAATGACTTGGTTGAGTACTCACCAGTCACAG
AAAAGCATCTTACGGATGGCATGACAGTAAGAGAATTATGCAGTGCTGCCATAACCATGAGTGATAACAC
TGCGGCCAACTTACTTCTGACAACGATCGGAGGACCGAAGGAGCTAACCGCTTTTTTGCACAACATGGGG
GATCATGTAACTCGCCTTGATCGTTGGGAACCGGAGCTGAATGAAGCCATACCAAACGACGAGCGTGACA
CCACGATGCCTGTAGCAATGGCAACAACGTTGCGCAAACTATTAACTGGCGAACTACTTACTCTAGCTTC
CCGGCAACAATTAATAGACTGGATGGAGGCGGATAAAGTTGCAGGACCACTTCTGCGCTCGGCCCTTCCG
GCTGGCTGGTTTATTGCTGATAAATCTGGAGCCGGTGAGCGTGGGTCTCGCGGTATCATTGCAGCACTGG
GGCCAGATGGTAAGCCCTCCCGTATCGTAGTTATCTACACGACGGGGAGTCAGGCAACTATGGATGAACG
AAATAGACAGATCGCTGAGATAGGTGCCTCACTGATTAAGCATTGGTAACTGTCAGACCAAGTTTACTCA
TATATACTTTAGATTGATTTAAAACTTCATTTTTAATTTAAAAGGATCTAGGTGAAGATCCTTTTTGATA
ATCTCATGACCAAAATCCCTTAACGTGAGTTTTCGTTCCACTGAGCGTCAGACCCCGTAGAAAAGATCAA
AGGATCTTC
